Addgene plasmid #54391: LIIIbeta F C-D
Purpose: (Empty Backbone)
Depositing lab: Martin Parniske. Depositing organization: Ludwig-Maximilians-Universitaet Muenchen (LMU). Publication: A modular plasmid assembly kit for multigene expression, gene silencing and silencing rescue in plants. Binder A, Lambert J, Morbitzer R, Popp C, Ott T, Lahaye T, Parniske M. PLoS One. 2014 Feb 13;9(2):e88218. doi: 10.1371/journal.pone.0088218. eCollection 2014. PubMed 24551083.
Backbone
  Vector backbone: Xpre2-K (pCAMBIA)
  Backbone manufacturer: CAMBIA
  Vector type: plant expression
Growth in bacteria
  Bacterial resistance: Chloramphenicol and Kanamycin, 25 & 50 μg/mL
  Growth temperature: 37°C
  Growth strain: DB3.1
  Copy number: High Copy
Gene/Insert
  Gene/Insert name: None
Terms and licenses: Academic/Nonprofit Terms; Industry Terms: Not Available to Industry
Depositor comments: binary expression vector. LIII/LV backbone.
How to cite: LIIIbeta F C-D was a gift from Martin Parniske (Addgene plasmid # 54391 ; http://n2t.net/addgene:54391 ; RRID:Addgene_54391)
