[The description below was written by a language model from this plasmid's Addgene catalogue record and pLannotate feature annotations shown in this document.]
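Description:
LIIIbeta F C-D is an empty binary plant expression backbone derived from a pCAMBIA-type vector (Xpre2-K), and belongs to a modular plasmid assembly kit for multigene expression, gene silencing and silencing rescue in plants. The depositor describes it as a level III/level V (LIII/LV) backbone, meaning it acts as a recipient for assembled units rather than carrying a gene of its own; no insert is recorded. The meaning of the "F" and "C-D" parts of the name is not explained in the record.

The roughly 8 kb plasmid has the usual two-host binary vector architecture. A high-copy ColE1/pMB1-type origin with the pBR322 bom region supports replication in E. coli. The pVS1 oriV, RepA and StaA functions provide replication and stable maintenance in Agrobacterium. A backbone kanamycin resistance gene (aph(3')-Ia) lies outside the T-DNA and serves as the permanent bacterial marker.

Between the nopaline-type left and right T-DNA border repeats, the annotation shows only a placeholder cassette: an attR1 fragment, lac UV5 and cat promoter elements, the chloramphenicol acetyltransferase gene, a ccdA fragment and the ccdB gyrase toxin gene. This explains both the dual chloramphenicol and kanamycin selection and the use of the ccdB-tolerant DB3.1 strain for propagation. When assembled inserts replace the cassette, ccdB is lost, so recombinant clones can be counter-selected in standard E. coli strains.

No plant promoter, terminator, reporter or plant selectable marker is annotated within the T-DNA, so these would have to come from the modules cloned into it. The finished constructs are intended for Agrobacterium-mediated delivery into plants.
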