Features (pLannotate 1.2.2; 17 found; start..end, strand, type, name):
     18..158     +  misc_feature   bom: basis of mobility region from pBR322
    344..932     -  rep_origin     ori: high-copy-number ColE1/pMB1/pBR322/pUC origin of replication
   1003..1021    -  promoter       T7 promoter: promoter for bacteriophage T7 RNA polymerase
   1155..1964    +  CDS            KanR: aminoglycoside phosphotransferase; aph(3')-Ia; confers resistance to kanamycin in bacteria or G418 (Geneticin®) in eukaryotes
   2220..2244    +  misc_feature   LB T-DNA repeat: left border repeat from nopaline C58 T-DNA
   2292..2401    +  protein_bind   attR1 (fragment): mutant version of attR; recombination site for the Gateway® LR reaction LR Clonase™
   2438..2468    +  promoter       lac UV5 promoter: E. coli lac promoter with an "up" mutation
   2492..2521    +  promoter       cat promoter (fragment): promoter of the E. coli cat gene encoding chloramphenicol acetyltransferase
   2522..3178    +  CDS            cat: CAT_ECOLX - Experimental evidence at protein level: Swiss-Prot protein existence level 1. This enzyme is an effector of chloramphenicol resistance in bacteria. From Escherichia coli. This protein is used as a marker in many commonly used cloning vectors, such as pACYC184.
   3360..3518    +  CDS            ccdA (fragment): CCDA_ECO57 - Also known as H, letA. Experimental evidence at protein level: Swiss-Prot protein existence level 1. Antitoxin component of a type II toxin-antitoxin (TA) system which inhibits the post-segregational killing (PSK) of plasmid-free cells, also referred to as a plasmid addiction system. Binds to and blocks the activity of CcdB; will also remove bound CcdB protein from the CcdB-GyrA complex by forming a CcdA-CcdB complex, a process termed rejuvenation. Functions as a transcriptional corepressor for the ccdAB operon, repression also requires CcdB (By similarity). From Escherichia coli
   3523..3828    +  CDS            ccdB: CcdB, a bacterial toxin that poisons DNA gyrase; ccdB; Plasmids containing the ccdB gene cannot be propagated in standard E. coli strains.
   3914..3938    +  misc_feature   RB T-DNA repeat: right border repeat from nopaline C58 T-DNA
   4278..4679    +  CDS            Y4CG_SINFN (fragment): Protein inferred from homology: Swiss-Prot protein existence level 3. From Sinorhizobium fredii (strain NBRC 101917 / NGR234).
   5239..5868    +  CDS            pVS1 StaA: stability protein from the Pseudomonas plasmid pVS1 (Heeb et al., 2000)
   6297..7370    +  CDS            pVS1 RepA: replication protein from the Pseudomonas plasmid pVS1 (Heeb et al., 2000)
   7436..7630    +  rep_origin     pVS1 oriV: origin of replication for the Pseudomonas plasmid pVS1 (Heeb et al., 2000)
   7833..7872    +  CDS            rop (fragment): Rop protein, which maintains plasmids at low copy number; rop
>Addgene plasmid #54391 | LIIIbeta F C-D | depositor full sequence | sequence record 84611 | Full Sequence
GTTGGCGGGTGTCGGGGCGCAGCCATGACCCAGTCACGTAGCGATAGCGGAGTGTATACTGGCTTAACTA
TGCGGCATCAGAGCAGATTGTACTGAGAGTGCACCATATGCGGTGTGAAATACCGCACAGATGCGTAAGG
AGAAAATACCGCATCAGGCGCTCTTCCGCTTCCTCGCTCACTGACTCGCTGCGCTCGGTCGTTCGGCTGC
GGCGAGCGGTATCAGCTCACTCAAAGGCGGTAATACGGTTATCCACAGAATCAGGGGATAACGCAGGAAA
GAACATGTGAGCAAAAGGCCAGCAAAAGGCCAGGAACCGTAAAAAGGCCGCGTTGCTGGCGTTTTTCCAT
AGGCTCCGCCCCCCTGACGAGCATCACAAAAATCGACGCTCAAGTCAGAGGTGGCGAAACCCGACAGGAC
TATAAAGATACCAGGCGTTTCCCCCTGGAAGCTCCCTCGTGCGCTCTCCTGTTCCGACCCTGCCGCTTAC
CGGATACCTGTCCGCCTTTCTCCCTTCGGGAAGCGTGGCGCTTTCTCATAGCTCACGCTGTAGGTATCTC
AGTTCGGTGTAGGTCGTTCGCTCCAAGCTGGGCTGTGTGCACGAACCCCCCGTTCAGCCCGACCGCTGCG
CCTTATCCGGTAACTATCGTCTTGAGTCCAACCCGGTAAGACACGACTTATCGCCACTGGCAGCAGCCAC
TGGTAACAGGATTAGCAGAGCGAGGTATGTAGGCGGTGCTACAGAGTTCTTGAAGTGGTGGCCTAACTAC
GGCTACACTAGAAGGACAGTATTTGGTATCTGCGCTCTGCTGAAGCCAGTTACCTTCGGAAAAAGAGTTG
GTAGCTCTTGATCCGGCAAACAAACCACCGCTGGTAGCGGTGGTTTTTTTGTTTGCAAGCAGCAGATTAC
GCGCAGAAAAAAAGGATCTCAAGAAGATCCTTTGATCTTTTCTACGGGGTCTGACGCTCATAAAATCATT
ATTTGCCATCCAGCTGATATCCCCTATAGTGAGTCGTATTACATGGTCATAGCTGTTTCCTGGCAGCTCT
GGCCCGTGTCTCAAAATCTCTGATGTTACATTGCACAAGATAAAAATATATCATCATGAACAATAAAACT
GTCTGCTTACATAAACAGTAATACAAGGGGTGTTATGAGCCATATTCAACGGGAAACGTCGAGGCCGCGA
TTAAATTCCAACATGGATGCTGATTTATATGGGTATAAATGGGCTCGCGATAATGTCGGGCAATCAGGTG
CGACAATCTATCGCTTGTATGGGAAGCCCGATGCGCCAGAGTTGTTTCTGAAACATGGCAAAGGTAGCGT
TGCCAATGATGTTACAGATGAGATGGTCAGACTAAACTGGCTGACGGAATTTATGCCTCTTCCGACCATC
AAGCATTTTATCCGTACTCCTGATGATGCATGGTTACTCACCACTGCGATCCCCGGAAAAACAGCATTCC
AGGTATTAGAAGAATATCCTGATTCAGGTGAAAATATTGTTGATGCGCTGGCAGTGTTCCTGCGCCGGTT
GCATTCGATTCCTGTTTGTAATTGTCCTTTTAACAGCGATCGCGTATTTCGTCTTGCTCAGGCGCAATCA
CGAATGAATAACGGTTTGGTTGATGCGAGTGATTTTGATGACGAGCGTAATGGCTGGCCTGTTGAACAAG
TCTGGAAAGAAATGCATAAACTTTTGCCATTCTCACCGGATTCAGTCGTCACTCATGGTGATTTCTCACT
TGATAACCTTATTTTTGACGAGGGGAAATTAATAGGTTGTATTGATGTTGGACGAGTCGGAATCGCAGAC
CGATACCAGGATCTTGCCATCCTATGGAACTGCCTCGGTGAGTTTTCTCCTTCATTACAGAAACGGCTTT
TTCAAAAATATGGTATTGATAATCCTGATATGAATAAATTGCAGTTTCATTTGATGCTCGATGAGTTTTT
CTAATCAGAATTGGTTAATTGGTTGTAACACTGGCAGAGCATTACGCTGACTTGACGGGACGGCGCAAGC
TCATGACCAAAATCCCTTAACGTGAGTTACGCGTCGTTCCACTGAGCGTCAGACCCCTGCCGGTAACATG
AGCAAAGTCTGCCGCCTTACAACGGCTCTCCCGCTGACGCCGTCCCGGACTGATGGGCTGCCTGTATCGA
GTGGTGATTTTGTGCCGAGCTGCCGGTCGGGGAGCTGTTGGCTGGCTGGTGGCAGGATATATTGTGGTGT
AAACAAATTGACGCTTAGACGGATTACGGGTCTCACACCTACGTTGTCTTCAAAGCTGAACGAGAAACGT
AAAATGATATAAATATCAATATATTAAATTAGATTTTGCATAAAAAACAGACTACATAATACTGTAAAAC
ACAACATATCCAGTCACTATGGCGGCCCCTCGAGGGGCCGCATTAGGCACCCCAGGCTTTACACTTTATG
CTTCCGGCTCGTATAATGTGTGGATTTTGAGTTAGGATCCGTCGAGATTTTCAGGAGCTAAGGAAGCTAA
AATGGAGAAAAAAATCACTGGATATACCACCGTTGATATATCCCAATGGCATCGTAAAGAACATTTTGAG
GCATTTCAGTCAGTTGCTCAATGTACCTATAACCAGACCGTTCAGCTGGATATTACGGCCTTTTTAAAGA
CCGTAAAGAAAAATAAGCACAAGTTTTATCCGGCCTTTATTCACATTCTTGCCCGCCTGATGAATGCTCA
TCCGGAATTCCGTATGGCAATGAAAGACGGTGAGCTGGTGATATGGGATAGTGTTCACCCTTGTTACACC
GTTTTCCATGAGCAAACTGAAACGTTTTCATCGCTCTGGAGTGAATACCACGACGATTTCCGGCAGTTTC
TACACATATATTCGCAAGATGTGGCGTGTTACGGTGAAAACCTGGCCTATTTCCCTAAAGGGTTTATTGA
GAATATGTTTTTCGTGTCAGCCAATCCCTGGGTGAGTTTCACCAGTTTTGATTTAAACGTGGCCAATATG
GACAACTTCTTCGCCCCCGTTTTCACCATGGGCAAATATTATACGCAAGGCGACAAGGTGCTGATGCCGC
TGGCGATTCAGGTTCATCATGCCGTTTGTGATGGCTTCCATGTCGGCAGAATGCTTAATGAATTACAACA
GTACTGCGATGAGTGGCAGGGCGGGGCGTAATCTAGAGGATCCGGCTTACTAAAAGCCAGATAACAGTAT
GCGTATTTGCGCGCTGATTTTTGCGGTATAAGAATATATACTGATATGTATACCCGAAGTATGTCAAAAA
GAGGTATGCTATGAAGCAGCGTATTACAGTGACAGTTGACAGCGACAGCTATCAGTTGCTCAAGGCATAT
ATGATGTCAATATCTCCGGTCTGGTAAGCACAACCATGCAGAATGAAGCCCGTCGTCTGCGTGCCGAACG
CTGGAAAGCGGAAAATCAGGAAGGGATGGCTGAGGTCGCCCGGTTTATTGAAATGAACGGCTCTTTTGCT
GACGAGAACAGGGGCTGGTGAAATGCAGTTTAAGGTTTACACCTATAAAAGAGAGAGCCGTTATCGTCTG
TTTGTGGATGTACAGAGTGATATTATTGACACGCCCGGGCGACGGATGGTGATCCCCCTGGCCAGTGCAC
GTCTGCTGTCAGATAAAGTCCCCCGTGAACTTTACCCGGTGGTGCATATCGGGGATGAAAGCTGGCGCAT
GATGACCACCGATATGGCCAGTGTGCCGGTTTCCGTTATCGGGGAAGAAGTGGCTGATCTCAGCCACCGC
GAAAATGACATCAAAAACGCCATTAACCTGATGTTCTGGGGAATATAAATGTCAGGCTCCCTTATACACA
GCCAGTCTGCAGGTCGACGAAGACTTTCTGAAGGTGAGACCTCTGGTTTAAACTATCAGTGTTTGACAGG
ATATATTGGCGGGTAAACCTAAGAGAAAAGAGCGTTTATTAGAATAATCGGATATTTAAAAGGGCGTGAA
AAGGTTTATCCGTTCGTCCATTTGTATGTGCATGCCAACCACAGGGTTCCCCTCGGGATCAAAGTACTTT
GATCCAACCCCTCCGCTGCTATAGTGCAGTCGGCTTCTGACGTTCAGTGCAGCCTTCTTCTGAAAACGAC
ATGTCGCACAAGTCCTAAGTTACGCGACAGGCTGCCGCCCTGCCCTTTTCCTGGCGTTTTCTTGTCGCGT
GTTTTAGTCGCATAAAGTAGAATACTTGCGACTAGAACCGGAGACATTACGCCATGAACAAGAGCGCCGC
CGCTGGCCTGCTGGGCTATGCCCGCGTCAGCACCGACGACCAGGACTTGACCAACCAACGGGCCGAACTG
CACGCGGCCGGCTGCACCAAGCTGTTTTCCGAGAAGATCACCGGCACCAGGCGCGACCGCCCGGAGCTGG
CCAGGATGCTTGACCACCTACGCCCTGGCGACGTTGTGACAGTGACCAGGCTAGACCGCCTGGCCCGCAG
CACCCGCGACCTACTGGACATTGCCGAGCGCATCCAGGAGGCCGGCGCGGGCCTGCGTAGCCTGGCAGAG
CCGTGGGCCGACACCACCACGCCGGCCGGCCGCATGGTGTTGACCGTGTTCGCCGGCATTGCCGAGTTCG
AGCGTTCCCTAATCATCGACCGCACCCGGAGCGGGCGCGAGGCCGCCAAGGCCCGAGGCGTGAAGTTTGG
CCCCCGCCCTACCCTCACCCCGGCACAGATCGCGCACGCCCGCGAGCTGATCGACCAGGAAGGCCGCACC
GTGAAAGAGGCGGCTGCACTGCTTGGCGTGCATCGCTCGACCCTGTACCGCGCACTTGAGCGCAGCGAGG
AAGTGACGCCCACCGAGGCCAGGCGGCGCGGTGCCTTCCGTGAGGACGCATTGACCGAGGCCGACGCCCT
GGCGGCCGCCGAGAATGAACGCCAAGAGGAACAAGCATGAAACCGCACCAGGACGGCCAGGACGAACCGT
TTTTCATTACCGAAGAGATCGAGGCGGAGATGATCGCGGCCGGGTACGTGTTCGAGCCGCCCGCGCACAT
CTCAACCGTGCGGCTGCATGAAATCCTGGCCGGTTTGTCTGATGCCAAGCTGGCGGCCTGGCCGGCCAGC
TTGGCCGCTGAAGAAACCGAGCGCCGCCGTCTAAAAAGGTGATGTGTATTTGAGTAAAACAGCTTGCGTC
ATGCGGTCGCTGCGTATATGATGCGATGAGTAAATAAACAAATACGCAAGGGGAACGCATGAAGGTTATC
GCTGTACTTAACCAGAAAGGCGGGTCAGGCAAGACGACCATCGCAACCCATCTAGCCCGCGCCCTGCAAC
TCGCCGGGGCCGATGTTCTGTTAGTCGATTCCGATCCCCAGGGCAGTGCCCGCGATTGGGCGGCCGTGCG
GGAAGATCAACCGCTAACCGTTGTCGGCATCGACCGCCCGACGATTGACCGCGACGTGAAGGCCATCGGC
CGGCGCGACTTCGTAGTGATCGACGGAGCGCCCCAGGCGGCGGACTTGGCTGTGTCCGCGATCAAGGCAG
CCGACTTCGTGCTGATTCCGGTGCAGCCAAGCCCTTACGACATATGGGCCACCGCCGACCTGGTGGAGCT
GGTTAAGCAGCGCATTGAGGTCACGGATGGAAGGCTACAAGCGGCCTTTGTCGTGTCGCGGGCGATCAAA
GGCACGCGCATCGGCGGTGAGGTTGCCGAGGCGCTGGCCGGGTACGAGCTGCCCATTCTTGAGTCCCGTA
TCACGCAGCGCGTGAGCTACCCAGGCACTGCCGCCGCCGGCACAACCGTTCTTGAATCAGAACCCGAGGG
CGACGCTGCCCGCGAGGTCCAGGCGCTGGCCGCTGAAATTAAATCAAAACTCATTTGAGTTAATGAGGTA
AAGAGAAAATGAGCAAAAGCACAAACACGCTAAGTGCCGGCCGTCCGAGCGCACGCAGCAGCAAGGCTGC
AACGTTGGCCAGCCTGGCAGACACGCCAGCCATGAAGCGGGTCAACTTTCAGTTGCCGGCGGAGGATCAC
ACCAAGCTGAAGATGTACGCGGTACGCCAAGGCAAGACCATTACCGAGCTGCTATCTGAATACATCGCGC
AGCTACCAGAGTAAATGAGCAAATGAATAAATGAGTAGATGAATTTTAGCGGCTAAAGGAGGCGGCATGG
AAAATCAAGAACAACCAGGCACCGACGCCGTGGAATGCCCCATGTGTGGAGGAACGGGCGGTTGGCCAGG
CGTAAGCGGCTGGGTTGCCTGCCGGCCCTGCAATGGCACTGGAACCCCCAAGCCCGAGGAATCGGCGTGA
GCGGTCGCAAACCATCCGGCCCGGTACAAATCGGCGCGGCGCTGGGTGATGACCTGGTGGAGAAGTTGAA
GGCCGCGCAGGCCGCCCAGCGGCAACGCATCGAGGCAGAAGCACGCCCCGGTGAATCGTGGCAAGCGGCC
GCTGATCGAATCCGCAAAGAATCCCGGCAACCGCCGGCAGCCGGTGCGCCGTCGATTAGGAAGCCGCCCA
AGGGCGACGAGCAACCAGATTTTTTCGTTCCGATGCTCTATGACGTGGGCACCCGCGATAGTCGCAGCAT
CATGGACGTGGCCGTTTTCCGTCTGTCGAAGCGTGACCGACGAGCTGGCGAGGTGATCCGCTACGAGCTT
CCAGACGGGCACGTAGAGGTTTCCGCAGGGCCGGCCGGCATGGCCAGTGTGTGGGATTACGACCTGGTAC
TGATGGCGGTTTCCCATCTAACCGAATCCATGAACCGATACCGGGAAGGGAAGGGAGACAAGCCCGGCCG
CGTGTTCCGTCCACACGTTGCGGACGTACTCAAGTTCTGCCGGCGAGCCGATGGCGGAAAGCAGAAAGAC
GACCTGGTAGAAACCTGCATTCGGTTAAACACCACGCACGTTGCCATGCAGCGTACGAAGAAGGCCAAGA
ACGGCCGCCTGGTGACGGTATCCGAGGGTGAAGCCTTGATTAGCCGCTACAAGATCGTAAAGAGCGAAAC
CGGGCGGCCGGAGTACATCGAGATCGAGCTAGCTGATTGGATGTACCGCGAGATCACAGAAGGCAAGAAC
CCGGACGTGCTGACGGTTCACCCCGATTACTTTTTGATCGATCCCGGCATCGGCCGTTTTCTCTACCGCC
TGGCACGCCGCGCCGCAGGCAAGGCAGAAGCCAGATGGTTGTTCAAGACGATCTACGAACGCAGTGGCAG
CGCCGGAGAGTTCAAGAAGTTCTGTTTCACCGTGCGCAAGCTGATCGGGTCAAATGACCTGCCGGAGTAC
GATTTGAAGGAGGAGGCGGGGCAGGCTGGCCCGATCCTAGTCATGCGCTACCGCAACCTGATCGAGGGCG
AAGCATCCGCCGGTTCCTAATGTACGGAGCAGATGCTAGGGCAAATTGCCCTAGCAGGGGAAAAAGGTCG
AAAAGGACTCTTTCCTGTGGATAGCACGTACATTGGGAACCCAAAGCCGTACATTGGGAACCGGAACCCG
TACATTGGGAACCCAAAGCCGTACATTGGGAACCGGTCACACATGTAAGTGACTGATATAAAAGAGAAAA
AAGGCGATTTTTCCGCCTAAAACTCTTTAAAACTTATTAAAACTCTTAAAACCCGCCTGGCCTGTGCATA
ACTGTCTGGCCAGCGCACAGCCGAAGAGCTGCAAAAAGCGCCTACCCTTCGGTCGCTGCGCTCCCTACGC
CCCGCCGCTTCGCGTCGGCCTATCGCGGCCGCTGGCCGCTCAAAAATGGCTGGCCTACGGCCAGGCAATC
TACCAGGGCGCGGACAAGCCGCGCCGTCGCCACTCGACCGCCGGCGCCCACATCAAGGCACCCTGCCTCG
CGCGTTTCGGTGATGACGGTGAAAACCTCTGACACATGCAGCTCCCGGAGACAGTCACAGCTTGTCTGTA
AGCGGATGCCGGGAGCAGACAAGCCCGTCAGGGCGCGTCAGCGGGT
