>Addgene plasmid #54391 | LIIIbeta F C-D | addgene partial sequence | sequence record 87757 | RB-F1 5'-ggataaaccttttcacgccc-3'
TCGTCGACCTGCAGACTGGCTGTGTATAAGGGAGCCTGACATTTATATTCCCCAGAACATCAGGTTAATG
GCGTTTTTGATGTCATTTTCGCGGTGGCTGAGATCAGCCACTTCTTCCCCGATAACGGAAACCGGCACAC
TGGCCATATCGGTGGTCATCATGCGCCAGCTTTCATCCCCGATATGCACCACCGGGTAAAGTTCACGGGG
GACTTTATCTGACAGCAGACGTGCACTGGCCAGGGGGATCACCATCCGTCGCCCGGGCGTGTCAATAATA
TCACTCTGTACATCCACAAACAGACGATAACGGCTCTCTCTTTTATAGGTGTAAACCTTAAACTGCATTT
CACCAGCCCCTGTTCTCGTCAGCAAAAGAGCCGTTCATTTCAATAAACCGGGCGACCTCAGCCATCCCTT
CCTGATTTTCCGCTTTCCAGCGTTCGGCACGCAGACGACGGGCTTCATTCTGCATGGTTGTGCTTACCAG
ACCGGAGATATTGACATCATATATGCCTTGAGCAACTGATAGCTGTCGCTGTCAACTGTCACTGTAATAC
GCTGCTTCATAGCATACCTCTTTTTGACATACTTCGGGTATACATATCAGTATATATTCTTATACCGCAA
AAATCAGCGCGCAAATACGCATACTGTTATCTGGCTTTTAGTAA
