>Addgene plasmid #54391 | LIIIbeta F C-D | addgene partial sequence | sequence record 90615 | LB-F1 5'-gtggtgtaaacaaattgacgc-3'
GTTGTCTTCAAAGCTGAACGAGAAACGTAAAATGATATAAATATCAATATATTAAATTAGATTTTGCATA
AAAAACAGACTACATAATACTGTAAAACACAACATATCCAGTCACTATGGCGGCCCCTCGAGGGGCCGCA
TTAGGCACCCCAGGCTTTACACTTTATGCTTCCGGCTCGTATAATGTGTGGATTTTGAGTTAGGATCCGT
CGAGATTTTCAGGAGCTAAGGAAGCTAAAATGGAGAAAAAAATCACTGGATATACCACCGTTGATATATC
CCAATGGCATCGTAAAGAACATTTTGAGGCATTTCAGTCAGTTGCTCAATGTACCTATAACCAGACCGTT
CAGCTGGATATTACGGCCTTTTTAAAGACCGTAAAGAAAAATAAGCACAAGTTTTATCCGGCCTTTATTC
ACATTCTTGCCCGCCTGATGAACGCTCATCCGGAATTCCGTATGGCAATGAAAGACGGTGAGCTGGTGAT
ATGGGATAGTGTTCACCCTTGTTACACCGTTTTCCATGAGCAAACTGAAACGTTTTCATCGCTCTGGAGT
GAATACCACGACGATTTCCGGCAGTTTCTACACATATATTCGCAAGATGTGGCGTGTTACGGTGAAAACC
TGGCCTATTTCCCTAAAGGGTTTATTGAGAATATGTTTTTCGTGTCAGCCAATCCCTGGGTGAGTTTCAC
CAGTTTTGATTTAAACGTGGCCAATATGGACAACTTCTTCGCCCCCGTTTTCACCATGGG
